>Addgene plasmid #191757 | pcDNA3.1_mGFP-FGFR3-K650E | addgene full sequence | sequence record 382279 | Addgene NGS Result
GACGGATCGGGAGATCTCCCGATCCCCTATGGTGCACTCTCAGTACAATCTGCTCTGATGCCGCATAGTT
AAGCCAGTATCTGCTCCCTGCTTGTGTGTTGGAGGTCGCTGAGTAGTGCGCGAGCAAAATTTAAGCTACA
ACAAGGCAAGGCTTGACCGACAATTGCATGAAGAATCTGCTTAGGGTTAGGCGTTTTGCGCTGCTTCGCG
ATGTACGGGCCAGATATACGCGTTGACATTGATTATTGACTAGTTATTAATAGTAATCAATTACGGGGTC
ATTAGTTCATAGCCCATATATGGAGTTCCGCGTTACATAACTTACGGTAAATGGCCCGCCTGGCTGACCG
CCCAACGACCCCCGCCCATTGACGTCAATAATGACGTATGTTCCCATAGTAACGCCAATAGGGACTTTCC
ATTGACGTCAATGGGTGGAGTATTTACGGTAAACTGCCCACTTGGCAGTACATCAAGTGTATCATATGCC
AAGTACGCCCCCTATTGACGTCAATGACGGTAAATGGCCCGCCTGGCATTATGCCCAGTACATGACCTTA
TGGGACTTTCCTACTTGGCAGTACATCTACGTATTAGTCATCGCTATTACCATGGTGATGCGGTTTTGGC
AGTACATCAATGGGCGTGGATAGCGGTTTGACTCACGGGGATTTCCAAGTCTCCACCCCATTGACGTCAA
TGGGAGTTTGTTTTGGCACCAAAATCAACGGGACTTTCCAAAATGTCGTAACAACTCCGCCCCATTGACG
CAAATGGGCGGTAGGCGTGTACGGTGGGAGGTCTATATAAGCAGAGCTCTCTGGCTAACTAGAGAACCCA
CTGCTTACTGGCTTATCGAAATTAATACGACTCACTATAGGGAGACCCAAGCTGGCTAGCGTTTAAACTT
AAGCTTGCCACCATGGGCGCCCCTGCCTGCGCCCTCGCGCTCTGCGTGGCCGTGGCCATCGTGGCCGGCG
CCTCCTCGGGTACCATGAGCAAGGGCGAGGAGCTGTTCACCGGGGTGGTGCCCATCCTGGTCGAGCTGGA
CGGCGACGTAAACGGCCACAAGTTCAGCGTGTCCGGCGAGGGCGAGGGCGATGCCACCTACGGCAAGCTG
ACCCTGAAGTTCATCTGCACCACCGGCAAGCTGCCCGTGCCCTGGCCCACCCTCGTGACCACCCTGACCT
ACGGCGTGCAGTGCTTCAGCCGCTACCCCGACCACATGAAGCAGCACGACTTCTTCAAGTCCGCCATGCC
CGAAGGCTACGTCCAGGAGCGCACCATCTTCTTCAAGGACGACGGCAACTACAAGACCCGCGCCGAGGTG
AAGTTCGAGGGCGACACCCTGGTGAACCGCATCGAGCTGAAGGGCATCGACTTCAAGGAGGACGGCAACA
TCCTGGGGCACAAGCTGGAGTACAACTACAACAGCCACAACGTCTATATCATGGCCGACAAGCAGAAGAA
CGGCATCAAGGTGAACTTCAAGATCCGCCACAACATCGAGGACGGCAGCGTGCAGCTCGCCGACCACTAC
CAGCAGAACACCCCCATCGGCGACGGCCCCGTGCTGCTGCCCGACAACCACTACCTGAGTACCCAGTCCA
AACTGAGCAAAGACCCCAACGAGAAGCGCGATCACATGGTCCTGCTGGAGTTCGTGACCGCCGCCGGGAT
CACTCTCGGCATGGACGAGCTGTACAAGGAATTCGGTGGATCAGGTGGTAGTGGAGGTTCTGGTGGTTCA
GGTGGATCCGAGTCCTTGGGGACGGAGCAGCGCGTCGTGGGGCGAGCGGCAGAAGTCCCGGGCCCAGAGC
CCGGCCAGCAGGAGCAGTTGGTCTTCGGCAGCGGGGATGCTGTGGAGCTGAGCTGTCCCCCGCCCGGGGG
TGGTCCCATGGGGCCCACTGTCTGGGTCAAGGATGGCACAGGGCTGGTGCCCTCGGAGCGTGTCCTGGTG
GGGCCCCAGCGGCTGCAGGTGCTGAATGCCTCCCACGAGGACTCCGGGGCCTACAGCTGCCGGCAGCGGC
TCACGCAGCGCGTACTGTGCCACTTCAGTGTGCGGGTGACAGACGCTCCATCCTCGGGAGATGACGAAGA
CGGGGAGGACGAGGCTGAGGACACAGGTGTGGACACAGGGGCCCCTTACTGGACACGGCCCGAGCGGATG
GACAAGAAGCTGCTGGCCGTGCCGGCCGCCAACACCGTCCGCTTCCGCTGCCCAGCCGCTGGCAACCCCA
CTCCCTCCATCTCCTGGCTGAAGAACGGCAGGGAGTTCCGCGGCGAGCACCGCATTGGAGGCATCAAGCT
GCGGCATCAGCAGTGGAGCCTGGTCATGGAAAGCGTGGTGCCCTCGGACCGCGGCAACTACACCTGCGTC
GTGGAGAACAAGTTTGGCAGCATCCGGCAGACGTACACGCTGGACGTGCTGGAGCGCTCCCCGCACCGGC
CCATCCTGCAGGCGGGGCTGCCGGCCAACCAGACGGCGGTGCTGGGCAGCGACGTGGAGTTCCACTGCAA
GGTGTACAGTGACGCACAGCCCCACATCCAGTGGCTCAAGCACGTGGAGGTGAATGGCAGCAAGGTGGGC
CCGGACGGCACACCCTACGTTACCGTGCTCAAGACGGCGGGCGCTAACACCACCGACAAGGAGCTAGAGG
TTCTCTCCTTGCACAACGTCACCTTTGAGGACGCCGGGGAGTACACCTGCCTGGCGGGCAATTCTATTGG
GTTTTCTCATCACTCTGCGTGGCTGGTGGTGCTGCCAGCCGAGGAGGAGCTGGTGGAGGCTGACGAGGCG
GGCAGTGTGTATGCAGGCATCCTCAGCTACGGGGTGGGCTTCTTCCTGTTCATCCTGGTGGTGGCGGCTG
TGACGCTCTGCCGCCTGCGCAGCCCCCCCAAGAAAGGCCTGGGCTCCCCCACCGTGCACAAGATCTCCCG
CTTCCCGCTCAAGCGACAGGTGTCCCTGGAGTCCAACGCGTCCATGAGCTCCAACACACCACTGGTGCGC
ATCGCAAGGCTGTCCTCAGGGGAGGGCCCCACGCTGGCCAATGTCTCCGAGCTCGAGCTGCCTGCCGACC
CCAAATGGGAGCTGTCTCGGGCCCGGCTGACCCTGGGCAAGCCCCTTGGGGAGGGCTGCTTCGGCCAGGT
GGTCATGGCGGAGGCCATCGGCATTGACAAGGACCGGGCCGCCAAGCCTGTCACCGTAGCCGTGAAGATG
CTGAAAGACGATGCCACTGACAAGGACCTGTCGGACCTGGTGTCTGAGATGGAGATGATGAAGATGATCG
GGAAACACAAAAACATCATCAACCTGCTGGGCGCCTGCACGCAGGGCGGGCCCCTGTACGTGCTGGTGGA
GTACGCGGCCAAGGGTAACCTGCGGGAGTTTCTGCGGGCGCGGCGGCCCCCGGGCCTGGACTACTCCTTC
GACACCTGCAAGCCGCCCGAGGAGCAGCTCACCTTCAAGGACCTGGTGTCCTGTGCCTACCAGGTGGCCC
GGGGCATGGAGTACTTGGCCTCCCAGAAGTGCATCCACAGGGACCTGGCTGCCCGCAATGTGCTGGTGAC
CGAGGACAACGTGATGAAGATCGCAGACTTCGGGCTGGCCCGGGACGTGCACAACCTCGATTACTACAAG
GAGACAACCAACGGCCGGCTGCCCGTGAAGTGGATGGCGCCTGAGGCCTTGTTTGACCGAGTCTACACTC
ACCAGAGTGACGTCTGGTCCTTTGGGGTCCTGCTCTGGGAGATCTTCACGCTGGGGGGCTCCCCGTACCC
CGGCATCCCTGTGGAGGAGCTCTTCAAGCTGCTGAAGGAGGGCCACCGCATGGACAAGCCCGCCAACTGC
ACACACGACCTGTACATGATCATGCGGGAGTGCTGGCATGCCGCGCCCTCCCAGAGGCCCACCTTCAAGC
AGCTGGTGGAGGACCTGGACCGTGTCCTTACCGTGACGTCCACCGACGAGTACCTGGACCTGTCGGCGCC
TTTCGAGCAGTACTCCCCGGGTGGCCAGGACACCCCCAGCTCCAGCTCCTCAGGGGACGACTCCGTGTTT
GCCCACGACCTGCTGCCCCCGGCCCCACCCAGCAGTGGGGGCTCGCGGACGTGATAATCTAGAGGGCCCG
TTTAAACCCGCTGATCAGCCTCGACTGTGCCTTCTAGTTGCCAGCCATCTGTTGTTTGCCCCTCCCCCGT
GCCTTCCTTGACCCTGGAAGGTGCCACTCCCACTGTCCTTTCCTAATAAAATGAGGAAATTGCATCGCAT
TGTCTGAGTAGGTGTCATTCTATTCTGGGGGGTGGGGTGGGGCAGGACAGCAAGGGGGAGGATTGGGAAG
ACAATAGCAGGCATGCTGGGGATGCGGTGGGCTCTATGGCTTCTGAGGCGGAAAGAACCAGCTGGGGCTC
TAGGGGGTATCCCC
[124 nt withheld, positions 4425-4548]
C
[91 nt withheld, positions 4550-4640]
A
[49 nt withheld, positions 4642-4690]
CCTTTGACGTTGGAGTCCACGTTCTTT
[37 nt withheld, positions 4718-4754]
ACCCTATCTCGGTCTATTCTTTTGATTTATAAGGGATTTTGCCGATTTCGGCCTATTGGTTAAAAAATGA
GCTGATTTAACAAAAATTTAACGCGAATTAATTCTGTGGAATGTGTGTCAGTTAGGGTGTGGAAAGTCCC
CAGGCTCCCCAGCAGGCAGAAGTATGCAAAGCATGCATCTCAATTAGTCAGCAACCAGGTGTGGAAAGTC
CCCAGGCTCCCCAGCAGGCAGAAGTATGCAAAGCATGCATCTCAATTAGTCAGCAACCATAGTCCCGCCC
CTAACTCCGCCCATCCCGCCCCTAACTCCGCCCAGTTCCGCCCATTCTCCGCCCCATGGCTGACTAATTT
TTTTTATTTATGCAGAGGCCGAGGCCGCCTCTGCCTCTGAGCTATTCCAGAAGTAGTGAGGAGGCTTTTT
TGGAGGCCTAGGCTTTTGCAAAAAGCTCCCGGGAGCTTGTATATCCATTTTCGGATCTGATCAGCACGTG
ATGAAAAAGCCTGAACTCACCGCGACGTCTGTCGAGAAGTTTCTGATCGAAAAGTTCGACAGCGTCTCCG
ACCTGATGCAGCTCTCGGAGGGCGAAGAATCTCGTGCTTTCAGCTTCGATGTAGGAGGGCGTGGATATGT
CCTGCGGGTAAATAGCTGCGCCGATGGTTTCTACAAAGATCGTTATGTTTATCGGCACTTTGCATCGGCC
GCGCTCCCGATTCCGGAAGTGCTTGACATTGGGGAATTCAGCGAGAGCCTGACCTATTGCATCTCCCGCC
GTGCACAGGGTGTCACGTTGCAAGACCTGCCTGAAACCGAACTGCCCGCTGTTCTGCAGCCGGTCGCGGA
GGCCATGGATGCGATCGCTGCGGCCGATCTTAGCCAGACGAGCGGGTTCGGCCCATTCGGACCGCAAGGA
ATCGGTCAATACACTACATGGCGTGATTTCATATGCGCGATTGCTGATCCCCATGTGTATCACTGGCAAA
CTGTGATGGACGACACCGTCAGTGCGTCCGTCGCGCAGGCTCTCGATGAGCTGATGCTTTGGGCCGAGGA
CTGCCCCGAAGTCCGGCACCTCGTGCACGCGGATTTCGGCTCCAACAATGTCCTGACGGACAATGGCCGC
ATAACAGCGGTCATTGACTGGAGCGAGGCGATGTTCGGGGATTCCCAATACGAGGTCGCCAACATCTTCT
TCTGGAGGCCGTGGTTGGCTTGTATGGAGCAGCAGACGCGCTACTTCGAGCGGAGGCATCCGGAGCTTGC
AGGATCGCCGCGGCTCCGGGCGTATATGCTCCGCATTGGTCTTGACCAACTCTATCAGAGCTTGGTTGAC
GGCAATTTCGATGATGCAGCTTGGGCGCAGGGTCGATGCGACGCAATCGTCCGATCCGGAGCCGGGACTG
TCGGGCGTACACAAATCGCCCGCAGAAGCGCGGCCGTCTGGACCGATGGCTGTGTAGAAGTACTCGCCGA
TAGTGGAAACCGACGCCCCAGCACTCGTCCGAGGGCAAAGGAATAGCACGTGCTACGAGATTTCGATTCC
ACCGCCGCCTTCTATGAAAGGTTGGGCTTCGGAATCGTTTTCCGGGACGCCGGCTGGATGATCCTCCAGC
GCGGGGATCTCATGCTGGAGTTCTTCGCCCACCCCAACTTGTTTATTGCAGCTTATAATGGTTACAAATA
AAGCAATAGCATCACAAATTTCACAAATAAAGCATTTTTTTCACTGCATTCTAGTTGTGGTTTGTCCAAA
CTCATCAATGTATCTTATCATGTCTGTATACCGTCGACCTCTAGCTAGAGCTTGGCGTAATCATGGTCAT
AGCTGTTTCCTGTGTGAAATTGTTATCCGCTCACAATTCCACACAACATACGAGCCGGAAGCATAAAGTG
TAAAGCCTGGGGTGCCTAATGAGTGAGCTAACTCACATTAATTGCGTTGCGCTCACTGCCCGCTTTCCAG
TCGGGAAACCTGTCGTGCCAGCTGCATTAATGAATCGGCCAACGCGCGGGGAGAGGCGGTTTGCGTATTG
GGCGCTCTTCCGCTTCCTCGCTCACTGACTCGCTGCGCTCGGTCGTTCGGCTGCGGCGAGCGGTATCAGC
TCACTCAAAGGCGGTAATACGGTTATCCACAGAATCAGGGGATAACGCAGGAAAGAACATGTGAGCAAAA
GGCCAGCAAAAGGCCAGGAACCGTAAAAAGGCCGCGTTGCTGGCGTTTTTCCATAGGCTCCGCCCCCCTG
ACGAGCATCACAAAAATCGACGCTCAAGTCAGAGGTGGCGAAACCCGACAGGACTATAAAGATACCAGGC
GTTTCCCCCTGGAAGCTCCCTCGTGCGCTCTCCTGTTCCGACCCTGCCGCTTACCGGATACCTGTCCGCC
TTTCTCCCTTCGGGAAGCGTGGCGCTTTCTCATAGCTCACGCTGTAGGTATCTCAGTTCGGTGTAGGTCG
TTCGCTCCAAGCTGGGCTGTGTGCACGAACCCCCCGTTCAGCCCGACCGCTGCGCCTTATCCGGTAACTA
TCGTCTTGAGTCCAACCCGGTAAGACACGACTTATCGCCACTGGCAGCAGCCACTGGTAACAGGATTAGC
AGAGCGAGGTATGTAGGCGGTGCTACAGAGTTCTTGAAGTGGTGGCCTAACTACGGCTACACTAGAAGAA
CAGTATTTGGTATCTGCGCTCTGCTGAAGCCAGTTACCTTCGGAAAAAGAGTTGGTAGCTCTTGATCCGG
CAAACAAACCACCGCTGGTAGCGGTGGTTTTTTTGTTTGCAAGCAGCAGATTACGCGCAGAAAAAAAGGA
TCTCAAGAAGATCCTTTGATCTTTTCTACGGGGTCTGACGCTCAGTGGAACGAAAACTCACGTTAAGGGA
TTTTGGTCATGAGATTATCAAAAAGGATCTTCACCTAGATCCTTTTAAATTAAAAATGAAGTTTTAAATC
AATCTAAAGTATATATGAGTAAACTTGGTCTGACAGTTACCAATGCTTAATCAGTGAGGCACCTATCTCA
GCGATCTGTCTATTTCGTTCATCCATAGTTGCCTGACTCCCCGTCGTGTAGATAACTACGATACGGGAGG
GCTTACCATCTGGCCCCAGTGCTGCAATGATACCGCGAGACCCACGCTCACCGGCTCCAGATTTATCAGC
AATAAACCAGCCAGCCGGAAGGGCCGAGCGCAGAAGTGGTCCTGCAACTTTATCCGCCTCCATCCAGTCT
ATTAATTGTTGCCGGGAAGCTAGAGTAAGTAGTTCGCCAGTTAATAGTTTGCGCAACGTTGTTGCCATTG
CTACAGGCATCGTGGTGTCACGCTCGTCGTTTGGTATGGCTTCATTCAGCTCCGGTTCCCAACGATCAAG
GCGAGTTACATGATCCCCCATGTTGTGCAAAAAAGCGGTTAGCTCCTTCGGTCCTCCGATCGTTGTCAGA
AGTAAGTTGGCCGCAGTGTTATCACTCATGGTTATGGCAGCACTGCATAATTCTCTTACTGTCATGCCAT
CCGTAAGATGCTTTTCTGTGACTGGTGAGTACTCAACCAAGTCATTCTGAGAATAGTGTATGCGGCGACC
GAGTTGCTCTTGCCCGGCGTCAATACGGGATAATACCGCGCCACATAGCAGAACTTTAAAAGTGCTCATC
ATTGGAAAACGTTCTTCGGGGCGAAAACTCTCAAGGATCTTACCGCTGTTGAGATCCAGTTCGATGTAAC
CCACTCGTGCACCCAACTGATCTTCAGCATCTTTTACTTTCACCAGCGTTTCTGGGTGAGCAAAAACAGG
AAGGCAAAATGCCGCAAAAAAGGGAATAAGGGCGACACGGAAATGTTGAATACTCATACTCTTCCTTTTT
CAATATTATTGAAGCATTTATCAGGGTTATTGTCTCATGAGCGGATACATATTTGAATGTATTTAGAAAA
ATAAACAAATAGGGGTTCCGCGCACATTTCCCCGAAAAGTGCCACCTGACGTC
Features (pLannotate 1.2.2; 21 found; start..end, strand, type, name):
     28..80      -  misc_feature   bom (fragment): basis of mobility region from pBR322
    235..614     +  enhancer       CMV enhancer: human cytomegalovirus immediate early enhancer
    615..818     +  promoter       CMV promoter: human cytomegalovirus (CMV) immediate early promoter
    814..847     +  LTR            5' LTR (truncated) (fragment): truncated 5' long terminal repeat (LTR) from HIV-1
    863..881     +  promoter       T7 promoter: promoter for bacteriophage T7 RNA polymerase
    998..1708    +  CDS            mEGFP: mEGFP is a basic (constitutively fluorescent) green fluorescent protein published in 2002, derived from Aequorea victoria. It has moderate acid sensitivity.
   1757..4111    +  CDS            FGFR3: FGFR3_HUMAN - Also known as JTK4. Experimental evidence at protein level: Swiss-Prot protein existence level 1. Tyrosine-protein kinase that acts as cell-surface receptor for fibroblast growth factors and plays an essential role in the regulation of cell proliferation, differentiation and apoptosis. Plays an essential role in the regulation of chondrocyte differentiation, proliferation and apoptosis, and is required for normal skeleton development. Regulates both osteogenesis and postnatal bone mineralization by osteoblasts. Promotes apoptosis in chondrocytes, but can also promote cancer cell
   4155..4379    +  polyA_signal   bGH poly(A) signal: bovine growth hormone polyadenylation signal
   4383..4404    +  promoter       SV40 promoter (fragment): SV40 enhancer and early promoter
   4425..4853    +  rep_origin     f1 ori (sequence partly withheld): f1 bacteriophage origin of replication; arrow indicates direction of (+) strand synthesis
   4867..5196    +  promoter       SV40 promoter: SV40 enhancer and early promoter
   5245..6270    +  CDS            HygR: aminoglycoside phosphotransferase from E. coli; aph(4)-Ia; confers resistance to hygromycin
   6280..6405    +  CDS            ble (fragment): BLE_KLEPN - Experimental evidence at protein level: Swiss-Prot protein existence level 1. Binding protein with a strong affinity to the bleomycin family of antibiotics. Binds to CL990; an antimitotic-antibiotic compound. From Klebsiella pneumoniae.
   6400..6521    +  polyA_signal   SV40 poly(A) signal: SV40 polyadenylation signal
   6594..6610    -  protein_bind   lac operator: The lac repressor binds to the lac operator to inhibit transcription in E. coli. This inhibition can be relieved by adding lactose or isopropyl-β-D-thiogalactopyranoside (IPTG). lac repressor encoded by lacI
   6618..6648    -  promoter       lac promoter: promoter for the E. coli lac operon
   6663..6684    -  protein_bind   CAP binding site: CAP binding activates transcription in the presence of cAMP. E. coli catabolite activator protein
   6697..6789    -  CDS            lacI (fragment): lac repressor; lacI; The lac repressor binds to the lac operator to inhibit transcription in E. coli. This inhibition can be relieved by adding lactose or isopropyl-β-D-thiogalactopyranoside (IPTG).
   6972..7560    -  rep_origin     ori: high-copy-number ColE1/pMB1/pBR322/pUC origin of replication
   7731..8591    -  CDS            AmpR: β-lactamase; bla; confers resistance to ampicillin, carbenicillin, and related antibiotics
   8592..8696    -  promoter       AmpR promoter: bla
