[The description below was written by a language model from this plasmid's Addgene catalogue record and pLannotate feature annotations shown in this document.]
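Description:
pcDNA3.1_mGFP-FGFR3-K650E is a mammalian expression plasmid of about 8.7 kb, built on a hygromycin-selectable pcDNA3.1 backbone. It is propagated in E. coli through a high-copy ColE1/pUC-type origin and selected with ampicillin via the β-lactamase gene. An f1 origin is also present. For selection in mammalian cells, an SV40 enhancer/early promoter drives a hygromycin phosphotransferase gene that ends in an SV40 polyadenylation signal. The automated annotation also flags short fragments (bom, an HIV-1 LTR piece, ble, lacI and lac promoter/operator elements). These appear to be backbone remnants or chance matches rather than functional parts.

The payload, cloned between HindIII and XbaI, is a roughly 3.2 kb open reading frame. It encodes human FGFR3 (isoform IIIc, a receptor tyrosine kinase for fibroblast growth factors) labelled at its N-terminal end with monomeric GFP, annotated as mEGFP. In the feature table the mEGFP coding sequence starts some distance downstream of the promoter region and lies upstream of the annotated FGFR3 segment. The record does not describe the intervening sequence or any signal peptide arrangement. Expression is driven by the CMV immediate-early enhancer and promoter and terminated by the bovine growth hormone poly(A) signal. A T7 promoter lies upstream of the insert.

The receptor carries the c.1948A>G substitution, giving p.K650E, a mutation the record associates with TD2, plus a deliberately introduced silent change, c.1938C>T. According to the associated publication title, the construct belongs to work measuring FGFR3 signalling at the cell membrane by total internal reflection fluorescence microscopy to compare the activation of FGFR3 mutants.
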