Addgene plasmid #191757: pcDNA3.1_mGFP-FGFR3-K650E
Purpose: Expression of N-terminally mGFP labelled mutated FGFR3 (isoform IIIc)-K650E mutation (associated with TD2; target mutation: c.1948A>G; silent mutation added on purpose: c.1938C>T)
Depositing lab: Irene Tiemann-Boege. Depositing organization: Johannes Kepler Universitaet Linz. Publication: Measurement of FGFR3 signaling at the cell membrane via total internal reflection fluorescence microscopy to compare the activation of FGFR3 mutants. Hartl I, Brumovska V, Striedner Y, Yasari A, Schutz GJ, Sevcsik E, Tiemann-Boege I. J Biol Chem. 2023 Feb;299(2):102832. doi: 10.1016/j.jbc.2022.102832. Epub 2022 Dec 27. PubMed 36581204.
Backbone
  Vector backbone: pcDNA3.1
  Backbone size w/o insert (bp): 5529
  Total vector size (bp): 8724
  Vector type: Mammalian Expression
  Selectable markers: Hygromycin
Growth in bacteria
  Bacterial resistance: Ampicillin, 100 μg/mL
  Growth temperature: 37°C
  Growth strain: DH5alpha
  Copy number: Unknown
Gene/Insert
  Gene/Insert name: mGFP-FGFR3IIIc
  Species: H. sapiens (human)
  Insert size (bp): 3195
  Mutation: c.1948A>G (p.K650E) + silent mutation c.1938C>T generated on purpose
  GenBank ID: NM_000142.5
  Tag / fusion protein: mGFP (N terminal on insert)
  Entrez Gene: FGFR3 (a.k.a. ACH, CD333, CEK2, HSFGFR3EX, JTK4)
  Cloning method: Restriction Enzyme; 5′ cloning site HindIII (not destroyed); 3′ cloning site XbaI (not destroyed)
  Sequencing primers: 5′ CMV_F; 3′ pcDNA3.1_R
Terms and licenses: Academic/Nonprofit Terms; Industry Terms: Not Available to Industry
How to cite: pcDNA3.1_mGFP-FGFR3-K650E was a gift from Irene Tiemann-Boege (Addgene plasmid # 191757 ; http://n2t.net/addgene:191757 ; RRID:Addgene_191757)
