>Addgene plasmid #191757 | pcDNA3.1_mGFP-FGFR3-K650E | depositor partial sequence | sequence record 373069 | FGFR3_Reg4_F (TCCTTCGACACCTGCAAGCC)
CTTCGACACCTGCAAGCCGCCCGAGGAGCAGCTCACCTTCAAGGACCTGGTGTCCTGTGCCTACCAGGTG
GCCCGGGGCATGGAGTACTTGGCCTCCCAGAAGTGCATCCACAGGGACCTGGCTGCCCGCAATGTGCTGG
TGACCGAGGACAACGTGATGAAGATCGCAGACTTCGGGCTGGCCCGGGACGTGCACAACCTCGATTACTA
CAAGGAGACAACCAACGGCCGGCTGCCCGTGAAGTGGATGGCGCCTGAGGCCTTGTTTGACCGAGTCTAC
ACTCACCAGAGTGACGTCTGGTCCTTTGGGGTCCTGCTCTGGGAGATCTTCACGCTGGGGGGCTCCCCGT
ACCCCGGCATCCCTGTGGAGGAGCTCTTCAAGCTGCTGAAGGAGGGCCACCGCATGGACAAGCCCGCCAA
CTGCACACACGACCTGTACATGATCATGCGGGAGTGCTGGCATGCCGCGCCCTCCCAGAGGCCCACCTTC
AAGCAGCTGGTGGAGGACCTGGACCGTGTCCTTACCGTGACGTCCACCGACGAGTACCTGGACCTGTCGG
CGCCTTTCGAGCAGTACTCCCCGGGTGGCCAGGACACCCCCAGCTCCAGCTCCTCAGGGGACGACTCCGT
GTTTGCCCACGACCTGCTGCCCCCGGCCCCACCCAGCAGTGGGGGCTCGCGGACGTGATAATCTAGAGGG
CCCGTTTAAACCCGCTGATCAGCCTCGACTGTGCCTTCTAGTTGCCAGCCATCTGTTGTTTGCCCCTCCC
CCGTGCCTTCCTTGACCCTGGAAGGTGCCACTCCCACTGTCCTTTCCTAATAAAATGAGGAAATTGCATC
GCATTGTCTGAGTAGGTGTCATTCTATTCTGGGGGGTGG
